Addgene plasmid #71345: Mito-Cyan Nano-lantern(Ca2+)/pcDNA3
Purpose: Express Mito-Cyan Nano-lantern-based luminescent Ca2+ indicator in mammalian cel
Depositing lab: Takeharu Nagai. Depositing organization: The University of Osaka. Publication: Expanded palette of Nano-lanterns for real-time multicolor luminescence imaging. Takai A, Nakano M, Saito K, Haruno R, Watanabe TM, Ohyanagi T, Jin T, Okada Y, Nagai T. Proc Natl Acad Sci U S A. 2015 Apr 7;112(14):4352-6. doi: 10.1073/pnas.1418468112. Epub 2015 Mar 23. PubMed 25831507.
Backbone
  Vector backbone: pcDNA3
  Backbone manufacturer: Invitrogen
  Vector type: Mammalian Expression
  Selectable markers: Neomycin (select with G418)
Growth in bacteria
  Bacterial resistance: Ampicillin, 100 μg/mL
  Growth temperature: 37°C
  Growth strain: DH5alpha
  Copy number: High Copy
Gene/Insert
  Gene/Insert name: hOTC_Cyan Nano-lantern(Ca2+)
  Species: Synthetic
  Insert size (bp): 2277
  GenBank ID: AB983215
  Cloning method: Restriction Enzyme; 5′ cloning site HindIII (not destroyed); 3′ cloning site XhoI (not destroyed)
  Sequencing primers: 5′ GAAATTAATACGACTCACTATAGGG; 3′ TAGAAGGCACAGTCGAGG
Terms and licenses: Academic/Nonprofit Terms; Industry Terms: Not Available to Industry
How to cite: Mito-Cyan Nano-lantern(Ca2+)/pcDNA3 was a gift from Takeharu Nagai (Addgene plasmid # 71345 ; http://n2t.net/addgene:71345 ; RRID:Addgene_71345)
