[The description below was written by a language model from this plasmid's Addgene catalogue record.]
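Description:
Mito-Cyan Nano-lantern(Ca2+)/pcDNA3 is a mammalian expression plasmid built on the commercial pcDNA3 backbone. It is maintained in E. coli as a high-copy plasmid under ampicillin selection, and it carries a neomycin resistance marker so that transfected mammalian cells can be selected with G418. No feature table accompanies the record, so the promoter and polyadenylation signal are not explicitly listed. pcDNA3 as a standard vector drives inserts from the CMV immediate-early promoter, with a T7 promoter upstream of the cloning site and a BGH polyadenylation signal downstream, which is consistent with the sequencing primer positions recorded for this plasmid.

The payload is a synthetic insert of about 2.3 kb named hOTC_Cyan Nano-lantern(Ca2+), cloned between HindIII and XhoI sites that both remain intact. Nano-lanterns are chimeric luminescent proteins in which a luciferase is fused to a fluorescent protein, so that energy released by substrate oxidation is transferred to the fluorescent partner, giving brighter emission in that partner's colour, here cyan. The Ca2+ designation marks a version engineered so that its luminescence output reports calcium concentration; the record does not give the exact domain architecture of the sensing module. The hOTC prefix and the "Mito" label suggest an N-terminal targeting sequence, presumably from human ornithine transcarbamylase, that directs the indicator to mitochondria, although the record does not spell this out.

The stated purpose is to express this mitochondrially targeted, luminescent Ca2+ indicator in mammalian cells. It belongs to a colour-expanded Nano-lantern series developed for real-time multicolour luminescence imaging, which does not require excitation light.
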