>Addgene plasmid #71345 | Mito-Cyan Nano-lantern(Ca2+)/pcDNA3 | depositor partial sequence | sequence record 128228 | hOTC_Cyan Nano-lantern(Ca2+)
ATGCTGTTCAACCTGAGGATCCTGCTGAACAACGCCGCCTTCAGGAACGGCCACAACTTCATGGTGAGGA
ACTTCAGGTGCAGCCAGCCCCTGCAGAACAAGGTGCAGGGGGAATTCGTGAGCAAGGGCGAGGAGCTGTT
CACCGGGGTGGTGCCCATCCTGGTCGAGCTGGACGGCGACGTAAACGGCCACAAGTTCAGCGTGTCCGGC
GAGGGCGAGGGCGATGCCACCTACGGCAAGCTGACCCTGAAGTTCATCTGCACCACCGGCAAGCTGCCCG
TGCCCTGGCCCACCCTCGTGACCACCCTGTCCTGGGGCGTGCAGTGCTTCGCCCGCTACCCCGACCACAT
GAAGCAGCACGACTTCTTCAAGTCCGCCATGCCCGAAGGCTACGTCCAGGAGCGCACCATCTTCTTCAAG
GACGACGGCAACTACAAGACCCGCGCCGAGGTGAAGTTCGAGGGCGACACCCTGGTGAACCGCATCGAGC
TGAAGGGCATCGACTTCAAGGAGGACGGCAACATCCTGGGGCACAAGCTGGAGTACAACTACTTTAGCGA
CAACGTCTATATCACCGCCGACAAGCAGAAGAACGGCATCAAGGCCAACTTCAAGATCCGCCACAACATC
GAGGACGGCGGCGTGCAGCTCGCCGACCACTACCAGCAGAACACCCCCATCGGCGACGGCCCCGTGCTGC
TGCCCGACAACCACTACCTGAGCACCCAGTCCAAGCTGAGCAAAGACCCCAACGAGAAGCGCGATCACAT
GGTCCTGCTGGAGTTCGTGACCGCCGCCGGGGGTACCAAGGTGTACGACCCCGAGCAGAGGAAGAGGATG
ATCACCGGCCCCCAGTGGTGGGCCAGGTGCAAGCAGATGAACGTGCTGGACAGCTTCATCAACTACTACG
ACAGCGAGAAGCACGCCGAGAACGCCGTGATCTTCCTGCACGGCAACGCCACTAGCAGCTACCTGTGGAG
GCACGTGGTGCCCCACATCGAGCCCGTGGCCAGGTGCATCATCCCCGATCTGATCGGCATGGGCAAGAGC
GGCAAGAGCGGCAACGGCAGCTACAGGCTGCTGGACCACTACAAGTACCTGACCGCCTGGTTCGAGCTTC
TGAACCTGCCCAAGAAGATCATCTTCGTGGGCCACGACTGGGGCGCCGCCCTGGCCTTCCACTACGCCTA
CGAGCACCAGGACAGGATCAAGGCCATCGTGCACATGGAGAGCGTGGTGGACGTGATCGAGAGCTGGGAC
GAGTGGCCAGACATCGAGGAGGACATCGCCCTGATCAAGAGCGAGGAGGGCGAGAAGATGGTGCTGGAGA
ACAACTTCTTCGTGGAGACCGTGCTGCCCAGCAAGATCATGAGAAAGCTGGAGCCCGAGGAGTTCGCCGC
CTACCTGGAGCCCTTCAAGGAGAAGGGCGAGGTGAGAAGACCCACCCTGAGCTGGCCCAGAGAGATCCCC
CTGGTGAAGGGCCCATGGATGCATGACCAACTGACAGAAGAGCAGATTGCAGAGTTCAAAGAAGCCTTCT
CATTATTCGACAAGGATGGGGACGGCACCATCACCACAAAGGAACTTGGCACCGTTATGAGGTCGCTTGG
ACAAAACCCAACGGAAGCAGAATTGCAGGATATGATCAATGAAGTCGATGCTGATGGCAATGGAACGATT
TACTTTCCTGAATTTCTTACTATGATGGCTAGAAAAATGAAGGACACAGACAGCGAAGAGGAAATCCGAG
AAGCATTCCGTGTTTTTGACAAGGATGGGAACGGCTACATCAGCGCTGCTCAGTTACGTCACGTCATGAC
AAACCTCGGGGAGAAGTTAACAGATGAAGAAGTTGATGAAATGATAAGGGAAGCAGATATCGATGGTGAT
GGCCAAGTAAACTATGAAGAGTTTGTACAAATGATGACAGCAAAGGGGGGGAAGAGGCGCTGGAAGAAAA
ACTTCATTGCCGTCAGCGCTGCCAACCGGTTCAAGAAGATCTCCAGCTCCGGGGCACTGGAGCTCGGCAA
GCCCGACGTGGTGCAGATCGTGAGAAACTACAACGCCTACCTGAGAGCCAGCGACGACCTGCCCAAGCTG
TTCATCGAGGGTGACCCCGGCTTCTTCAGCAACGCCATCGTGGAGGGCGCCAAGAAGTTCCCCAACACCG
AGTTCGTGAAGGTGAAGGGCCTGCACTTCCTCCAGGAGGACGCCCCCGACGAGATGGGCAAGTACATCAA
GAGCTTCGTGGAGAGAGTGCTGAAGAACGAGCAGTAA
