>Addgene plasmid #71345 | Mito-Cyan Nano-lantern(Ca2+)/pcDNA3 | addgene partial sequence | sequence record 132063 | CMV-F 5'-CGCAAATGGGCGGTAGGCGTG-3'
ACTAGAGAACCCACTGCTTACTGGCTTATCGAAATTAATACGACTCACTATAGGGAGACCCAAGCTTGGT
ACCATGCTGTTCAACCTGAGGATCCTGCTGAACAACGCCGCCTTCAGGAACGGCCACAACTTCATGGTGA
GGAACTTCAGGTGCAGCCAGCCCCTGCAGAACAAGGTGCAGGGGGAATTCGTGAGCAAGGGCGAGGAGCT
GTTCACCGGGGTGGTGCCCATCCTGGTCGAGCTGGACGGCGACGTAAACGGCCACAAGTTCAGCGTGTCC
GGCGAGGGCGAGGGCGATGCCACCTACGGCAAGCTGACCCTGAAGTTCATCTGCACCACCGGCAAGCTGC
CCGTGCCCTGGCCCACCCTCGTGACCACCCTGTCCTGGGGCGTGCAGTGCTTCGCCCGCTACCCCGACCA
CATGAAGCAGCACGACTTCTTCAAGTCCGCCATGCCCGAAGGCTACGTCCAGGAGCGCACCATCTTCTTC
AAGGACGACGGCAACTACAAGACCCGCGCCGAGGTGAAGTTCGAGGGCGACACCCTGGTGAACCGCATCG
AGCTGAAGGGCATCGACTTCAAGGAGGACGGCAACATCCTGGGGCACAAGCTGGAGTACAACTACTTTAG
CGACAACGTCTATATCACCGCCGACAAGCAGAAGAACGGCATCAAGGCCAACTTCAAGATCCGCCACAAC
ATCGAGGACGGCGGCGTGCAGCTCGCCGACCACTACCAGCAGAACACCCCCATCGGCGACGGCCCCGTGC
TGCTGCCCGACAACCACTACCTGAGCACCCAGTCCAAGCTGAGCAAAGACCCCAACGAGAAGCGCGATCA
CATGGTCCTGCTGGAGTTCGTGACCGCCGCCGGG
