>Addgene plasmid #71345 | Mito-Cyan Nano-lantern(Ca2+)/pcDNA3 | addgene partial sequence | sequence record 132065 | BGH-rev 5'-TAGAAGGCACAGTCGAGG-3'
GAATAGGGCCCTCTAGATGCATGCTCGAGTTACTGCTCGTTCTTCAGCACTCTCTCCACGAAGCTCTTGA
TGTACTTGCCCATCTCGTCGGGGGCGTCCTCCTGGAGGAAGTGCAGGCCCTTCACCTTCACGAACTCGGT
GTTGGGGAACTTCTTGGCGCCCTCCACGATGGCGTTGCTGAAGAAGCCGGGGTCACCCTCGATGAACAGC
TTGGGCAGGTCGTCGCTGGCTCTCAGGTAGGCGTTGTAGTTTCTCACGATCTGCACCACGTCGGGCTTGC
CGAGCTCCAGTGCCCCGGAGCTGGAGATCTTCTTGAACCGGTTGGCAGCGCTGACGGCAATGAAGTTTTT
CTTCCAGCGCCTCTTCCCCCCCTTTGCTGTCATCATTTGTACAAACTCTTCATAGTTTACTTGGCCATCA
CCATCGATATCTGCTTCCCTTATCATTTCATCAACTTCTTCATCTGTTAACTTCTCCCCGAGGTTTGTCA
TGACGTGACGTAACTGAGCAGCGCTGATGTAGCCGTTCCCATCCTTGTCAAAAACACGGAATGCTTCTCG
GATTTCCTCTTCGCTGTCTGTGTCCTTCATTTTTCTAGCCATCATAGTAAGAAATTCAGGAAAGTAAATC
GTTCCATTGCCATCAGCATCGACTTCATTGATCATATCCTGCAATTCTGCTTCCGTTGGGTTTTGTCCAA
GCGACCTCATAACGGTGCCAAGTTCCTTTGTGGTGATGGTGCCGTCCCCATCCTTGTCGAATAATGAGAA
GGCTTCTTTGAACTCTGCAATCTGCTCTTCTGTCAGTTGGTCATGCATCCATGGGCCCTTCACCAGGGGG
ATCTCTCTGGGCCAGCTCAGGGTGGGTCTTCTCACCTCGC
